>Addgene plasmid #203231 | B*37:01:01 | addgene full sequence | sequence record 399813 | Addgene NGS Result
GACGGATCGGGAGATCTCCCGATCCCCTATGGTGCACTCTCAGTACAATCTGCTCTGATGCCGCATAGTT
AAGCCAGTATCTGCTCCCTGCTTGTGTGTTGGAGGTCGCTGAGTAGTGCGCGAGCAAAATTTAAGCTACA
ACAAGGCAAGGCTTGACCGACAATTGCATGAAGAATCTGCTTAGGGTTAGGCGTTTTGCGCTGCTTCGCG
ATGTACGGGCCAGATATACGCGTTGACATTGATTATTGACTAGTTATTAATAGTAATCAATTACGGGGTC
ATTAGTTCATAGCCCATATATGGAGTTCCGCGTTACATAACTTACGGTAAATGGCCCGCCTGGCTGACCG
CCCAACGACCCCCGCCCATTGACGTCAATAATGACGTATGTTCCCATAGTAACGCCAATAGGGACTTTCC
ATTGACGTCAATGGGTGGAGTATTTACGGTAAACTGCCCACTTGGCAGTACATCAAGTGTATCATATGCC
AAGTACGCCCCCTATTGACGTCAATGACGGTAAATGGCCCGCCTGGCATTATGCCCAGTACATGACCTTA
TGGGACTTTCCTACTTGGCAGTACATCTACGTATTAGTCATCGCTATTACCATGGTGATGCGGTTTTGGC
AGTACATCAATGGGCGTGGATAGCGGTTTGACTCACGGGGATTTCCAAGTCTCCACCCCATTGACGTCAA
TGGGAGTTTGTTTTGGCACCAAAATCAACGGGACTTTCCAAAATGTCGTAACAACTCCGCCCCATTGACG
CAAATGGGCGGTAGGCGTGTACGGTGGGAGGTCTATATAAGCAGAGCTCTCTGGCTAACTAGAGAACCCA
CTGCTTACTGGCTTATCGAAATTAATACGACTCACTATAGGGAGACCCAAGCTGGCTAGCGTTTAAACTT
AAGCTTGCCACCATGCGGGTCACGGCGCCCCGAACCCTCCTCCTGCTGCTCTGGGGGGCAGTGGCCCTGA
CCGAGACCTGGGCTGGCTCCCACTCCATGAGGTATTTCCACACCTCCGTGTCCCGGCCCGGCCGCGGGGA
GCCCCGCTTCATCTCAGTGGGCTACGTGGACGACACCCAGTTCGTGAGGTTCGACAGCGACGCCGCGAGT
CCGAGGACGGAGCCCCGGGCGCCGTGGATAGAGCAGGAGGGGCCGGAGTATTGGGACCGGGAGACACAGA
TCTCCAAGACCAACACACAGACTTACCGAGAGGACCTGCGGACCCTGCTCCGCTACTACAACCAGAGCGA
GGCCGGGTCTCACACCATCCAGAGGATGTCTGGCTGCGACGTGGGGCCGGACGGGCGCCTCCTCCGCGGG
TATAACCAGTTCGCCTACGACGGCAAGGATTACATCGCCCTGAACGAGGACCTGAGCTCCTGGACCGCGG
CGGACACCGCGGCTCAGATCACCCAGCGCAAGTGGGAGGCGGCCCGTGTGGCGGAGCAGGACAGAGCCTA
CCTGGAGGGCACGTGCGTGGAGTGGCTCCGCAGATACCTGGAGAACGGGAAGGAGACGCTGCAGCGCGCG
GACCCCCCAAAGACACATGTGACCCACCACCCCATCTCTGACCATGAGGCCACCCTGAGGTGCTGGGCCC
TGGGCTTCTACCCTGCGGAGATCACACTGACCTGGCAGCGGGATGGCGAGGACCAAACTCAGGACACCGA
GCTTGTGGAGACCAGACCAGCAGGAGATAGAACCTTCCAGAAGTGGGCAGCTGTGGTGGTGCCTTCTGGA
GAAGAGCAGAGATACACATGCCATGTACAGCATGAGGGGCTGCCGAAGCCCCTCACCCTGAGATGGGAGC
CATCTTCCCAGTCCACCATCCCCATCGTGGGCATTGTTGCTGGCCTGGCTGTCCTAGCAGTTGTGGTCAT
CGGAGCTGTGGTCGCTACTGTGATGTGTAGGAGGAAGAGCTCAGGTGGAAAAGGAGGGAGCTACTCTCAG
GCTGCGTCCAGCGACAGTGCCCAGGGCTCTGATGTGTCTCTCACAGCTTGATCTAGAGGGCCCGTTTAAA
CCCGCTGATCAGCCTCGACTGTGCCTTCTAGTTGCCAGCCATCTGTTGTTTGCCCCTCCCCCGTGCCTTC
CTTGACCCTGGAAGGTGCCACTCCCACTGTCCTTTCCTAATAAAATGAGGAAATTGCATCGCATTGTCTG
AGTAGGTGTCATTCTATTCTGGGGGGTGGGGTGGGGCAGGACAGCAAGGGGGAGGATTGGGAAGACAATA
GCAGGCATGCTGGGGATGCGGTGGGCTCTATGGCTTCTGAGGCGGAAAGAACCAGCTGGGGCTCTAGGGG
GTATCCCC
[124 nt withheld, positions 2319-2442]
C
[91 nt withheld, positions 2444-2534]
A
[49 nt withheld, positions 2536-2584]
CCTTTGACGTTGGAGTCCACGTTCTTT
[37 nt withheld, positions 2612-2648]
ACCCTATCTCGGTCTATTCTTTTGATTTATAAGGGATTTTGCCGATTTCGGCCTATTGGTTAAAAAATGA
GCTGATTTAACAAAAATTTAACGCGAATTAATTCTGTGGAATGTGTGTCAGTTAGGGTGTGGAAAGTCCC
CAGGCTCCCCAGCAGGCAGAAGTATGCAAAGCATGCATCTCAATTAGTCAGCAACCAGGTGTGGAAAGTC
CCCAGGCTCCCCAGCAGGCAGAAGTATGCAAAGCATGCATCTCAATTAGTCAGCAACCATAGTCCCGCCC
CTAACTCCGCCCATCCCGCCCCTAACTCCGCCCAGTTCCGCCCATTCTCCGCCCCATGGCTGACTAATTT
TTTTTATTTATGCAGAGGCCGAGGCCGCCTCTGCCTCTGAGCTATTCCAGAAGTAGTGAGGAGGCTTTTT
TGGAGGCCTAGGCTTTTGCAAAAAGCTCCCGGGAGCTTGTATATCCATTTTCGGATCTGATCAAGAGACA
GGATGAGGATCGTTTCGCATGATTGAACAAGATGGATTGCACGCAGGTTCTCCGGCCGCTTGGGTGGAGA
GGCTATTCGGCTATGACTGGGCACAACAGACAATCGGCTGCTCTGATGCCGCCGTGTTCCGGCTGTCAGC
GCAGGGGCGCCCGGTTCTTTTTGTCAAGACCGACCTGTCCGGTGCCCTGAATGAACTGCAGGACGAGGCA
GCGCGGCTATCGTGGCTGGCCACGACGGGCGTTCCTTGCGCAGCTGTGCTCGACGTTGTCACTGAAGCGG
GAAGGGACTGGCTGCTATTGGGCGAAGTGCCGGGGCAGGATCTCCTGTCATCTCACCTTGCTCCTGCCGA
GAAAGTATCCATCATGGCTGATGCAATGCGGCGGCTGCATACGCTTGATCCGGCTACCTGCCCATTCGAC
CACCAAGCGAAACATCGCATCGAGCGAGCACGTACTCGGATGGAAGCCGGTCTTGTCGATCAGGATGATC
TGGACGAAGAGCATCAGGGGCTCGCGCCAGCCGAACTGTTCGCCAGGCTCAAGGCGCGCATGCCCGACGG
CGAGGATCTCGTCGTGACCCATGGCGATGCCTGCTTGCCGAATATCATGGTGGAAAATGGCCGCTTTTCT
GGATTCATCGACTGTGGCCGGCTGGGTGTGGCGGACCGCTATCAGGACATAGCGTTGGCTACCCGTGATA
TTGCTGAAGAGCTTGGCGGCGAATGGGCTGACCGCTTCCTCGTGCTTTACGGTATCGCCGCTCCCGATTC
GCAGCGCATCGCCTTCTATCGCCTTCTTGACGAGTTCTTCTGAGCGGGACTCTGGGGTTCGAAATGACCG
ACCAAGCGACGCCCAACCTGCCATCACGAGATTTCGATTCCACCGCCGCCTTCTATGAAAGGTTGGGCTT
CGGAATCGTTTTCCGGGACGCCGGCTGGATGATCCTCCAGCGCGGGGATCTCATGCTGGAGTTCTTCGCC
CACCCCAACTTGTTTATTGCAGCTTATAATGGTTACAAATAAAGCAATAGCATCACAAATTTCACAAATA
AAGCATTTTTTTCACTGCATTCTAGTTGTGGTTTGTCCAAACTCATCAATGTATCTTATCATGTCTGTAT
ACCGTCGACCTCTAGCTAGAGCTTGGCGTAATCATGGTCATAGCTGTTTCCTGTGTGAAATTGTTATCCG
CTCACAATTCCACACAACATACGAGCCGGAAGCATAAAGTGTAAAGCCTGGGGTGCCTAATGAGTGAGCT
AACTCACATTAATTGCGTTGCGCTCACTGCCCGCTTTCCAGTCGGGAAACCTGTCGTGCCAGCTGCATTA
ATGAATCGGCCAACGCGCGGGGAGAGGCGGTTTGCGTATTGGGCGCTCTTCCGCTTCCTCGCTCACTGAC
TCGCTGCGCTCGGTCGTTCGGCTGCGGCGAGCGGTATCAGCTCACTCAAAGGCGGTAATACGGTTATCCA
CAGAATCAGGGGATAACGCAGGAAAGAACATGTGAGCAAAAGGCCAGCAAAAGGCCAGGAACCGTAAAAA
GGCCGCGTTGCTGGCGTTTTTCCATAGGCTCCGCCCCCCTGACGAGCATCACAAAAATCGACGCTCAAGT
CAGAGGTGGCGAAACCCGACAGGACTATAAAGATACCAGGCGTTTCCCCCTGGAAGCTCCCTCGTGCGCT
CTCCTGTTCCGACCCTGCCGCTTACCGGATACCTGTCCGCCTTTCTCCCTTCGGGAAGCGTGGCGCTTTC
TCATAGCTCACGCTGTAGGTATCTCAGTTCGGTGTAGGTCGTTCGCTCCAAGCTGGGCTGTGTGCACGAA
CCCCCCGTTCAGCCCGACCGCTGCGCCTTATCCGGTAACTATCGTCTTGAGTCCAACCCGGTAAGACACG
ACTTATCGCCACTGGCAGCAGCCACTGGTAACAGGATTAGCAGAGCGAGGTATGTAGGCGGTGCTACAGA
GTTCTTGAAGTGGTGGCCTAACTACGGCTACACTAGAAGAACAGTATTTGGTATCTGCGCTCTGCTGAAG
CCAGTTACCTTCGGAAAAAGAGTTGGTAGCTCTTGATCCGGCAAACAAACCACCGCTGGTAGCGGTGGTT
TTTTTGTTTGCAAGCAGCAGATTACGCGCAGAAAAAAAGGATCTCAAGAAGATCCTTTGATCTTTTCTAC
GGGGTCTGACGCTCAGTGGAACGAAAACTCACGTTAAGGGATTTTGGTCATGAGATTATCAAAAAGGATC
TTCACCTAGATCCTTTTAAATTAAAAATGAAGTTTTAAATCAATCTAAAGTATATATGAGTAAACTTGGT
CTGACAGTTACCAATGCTTAATCAGTGAGGCACCTATCTCAGCGATCTGTCTATTTCGTTCATCCATAGT
TGCCTGACTCCCCGTCGTGTAGATAACTACGATACGGGAGGGCTTACCATCTGGCCCCAGTGCTGCAATG
ATACCGCGAGACCCACGCTCACCGGCTCCAGATTTATCAGCAATAAACCAGCCAGCCGGAAGGGCCGAGC
GCAGAAGTGGTCCTGCAACTTTATCCGCCTCCATCCAGTCTATTAATTGTTGCCGGGAAGCTAGAGTAAG
TAGTTCGCCAGTTAATAGTTTGCGCAACGTTGTTGCCATTGCTACAGGCATCGTGGTGTCACGCTCGTCG
TTTGGTATGGCTTCATTCAGCTCCGGTTCCCAACGATCAAGGCGAGTTACATGATCCCCCATGTTGTGCA
AAAAAGCGGTTAGCTCCTTCGGTCCTCCGATCGTTGTCAGAAGTAAGTTGGCCGCAGTGTTATCACTCAT
GGTTATGGCAGCACTGCATAATTCTCTTACTGTCATGCCATCCGTAAGATGCTTTTCTGTGACTGGTGAG
TACTCAACCAAGTCATTCTGAGAATAGTGTATGCGGCGACCGAGTTGCTCTTGCCCGGCGTCAATACGGG
ATAATACCGCGCCACATAGCAGAACTTTAAAAGTGCTCATCATTGGAAAACGTTCTTCGGGGCGAAAACT
CTCAAGGATCTTACCGCTGTTGAGATCCAGTTCGATGTAACCCACTCGTGCACCCAACTGATCTTCAGCA
TCTTTTACTTTCACCAGCGTTTCTGGGTGAGCAAAAACAGGAAGGCAAAATGCCGCAAAAAAGGGAATAA
GGGCGACACGGAAATGTTGAATACTCATACTCTTCCTTTTTCAATATTATTGAAGCATTTATCAGGGTTA
TTGTCTCATGAGCGGATACATATTTGAATGTATTTAGAAAAATAAACAAATAGGGGTTCCGCGCACATTT
CCCCGAAAAGTGCCACCTGACGTC
Features (pLannotate 1.2.2; 20 found; start..end, strand, type, name):
     28..80      -  misc_feature   bom (fragment): basis of mobility region from pBR322
    235..614     +  enhancer       CMV enhancer: human cytomegalovirus immediate early enhancer
    615..818     +  promoter       CMV promoter: human cytomegalovirus (CMV) immediate early promoter
    814..847     +  LTR            5' LTR (truncated) (fragment): truncated 5' long terminal repeat (LTR) from HIV-1
    863..881     +  promoter       T7 promoter: promoter for bacteriophage T7 RNA polymerase
    923..2008    +  CDS            HLA-B: HLAB_HUMAN - Also known as HLAB. Experimental evidence at protein level: Swiss-Prot protein existence level 1. Allele B*67:01: Displays peptides sharing a common signature motif, namely a Pro residue at position 2 and Leu anchor residue at the C-terminus. From Homo sapiens (Human).
   2049..2273    +  polyA_signal   bGH poly(A) signal: bovine growth hormone polyadenylation signal
   2277..2298    +  promoter       SV40 promoter (fragment): SV40 enhancer and early promoter
   2319..2747    +  rep_origin     f1 ori (sequence partly withheld): f1 bacteriophage origin of replication; arrow indicates direction of (+) strand synthesis
   2761..3090    +  promoter       SV40 promoter: SV40 enhancer and early promoter
   3157..3948    +  CDS            neo: KKA2_KLEPN - Also known as kan, nptII. Experimental evidence at protein level: Swiss-Prot protein existence level 1. Resistance to kanamycin, neomycin, paromomycin, ribostamycin, butirosin and gentamicin B. From Klebsiella pneumoniae.
   3972..4130    +  CDS            ble (fragment): BLE_KLEPN - Experimental evidence at protein level: Swiss-Prot protein existence level 1. Binding protein with a strong affinity to the bleomycin family of antibiotics. Binds to CL990; an antimitotic-antibiotic compound. From Klebsiella pneumoniae.
   4125..4246    +  polyA_signal   SV40 poly(A) signal: SV40 polyadenylation signal
   4319..4335    -  protein_bind   lac operator: The lac repressor binds to the lac operator to inhibit transcription in E. coli. This inhibition can be relieved by adding lactose or isopropyl-β-D-thiogalactopyranoside (IPTG). lac repressor encoded by lacI
   4343..4373    -  promoter       lac promoter: promoter for the E. coli lac operon
   4388..4409    -  protein_bind   CAP binding site: CAP binding activates transcription in the presence of cAMP. E. coli catabolite activator protein
   4422..4514    -  CDS            lacI (fragment): lac repressor; lacI; The lac repressor binds to the lac operator to inhibit transcription in E. coli. This inhibition can be relieved by adding lactose or isopropyl-β-D-thiogalactopyranoside (IPTG).
   4697..5285    -  rep_origin     ori: high-copy-number ColE1/pMB1/pBR322/pUC origin of replication
   5456..6316    -  CDS            AmpR: β-lactamase; bla; confers resistance to ampicillin, carbenicillin, and related antibiotics
   6317..6421    -  promoter       AmpR promoter: bla
