[The description below was written by a language model from this plasmid's Addgene catalogue record and pLannotate feature annotations shown in this document.]
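Description:
B*37:01:01 is a mammalian expression plasmid built on the pcDNA-3 backbone that carries the coding sequence of the human HLA class I heavy-chain allele HLA-B*37:01:01. The full sequence record is 6,452 nt. The insert was cloned by restriction enzymes between BamHI and EcoRI, and it appears in the feature table as a roughly 1.1 kb HLA-B open reading frame. The automated annotation matched this frame to the generic HLA-B protein entry, so the allele identity comes from the catalogue record rather than the feature call. Transcription is driven by the human cytomegalovirus immediate-early enhancer and promoter and is terminated by the bovine growth hormone polyadenylation signal. A T7 promoter lies just upstream of the insert and could support in vitro transcription. No epitope tag or reporter fusion is annotated.

In E. coli the plasmid is maintained at high copy through a ColE1/pUC-type origin and selected with ampicillin via the β-lactamase gene and its own promoter. An f1 origin is also present. For mammalian cells, a separate cassette places the neomycin phosphotransferase gene under the SV40 early promoter with an SV40 polyadenylation signal, which allows selection of stable transfectants. Several short annotated fragments (truncated HIV-1 LTR, ble, lacI, lac promoter/operator and bom) look like backbone remnants or partial similarity matches rather than functional parts.

The stated purpose is overexpression of a single HLA allele. The associated publication concerns a large HLA class I peptidome dataset used to improve epitope prediction, which is consistent with expressing this allele in cells to profile the peptides it presents.
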