Addgene plasmid #203231: B*37:01:01
Purpose: Overexpress HLA allele
Depositing lab: Derin Keskin & Catherine Wu. Depositing organization: Dana-Farber Cancer Institute. Publication: A large peptidome dataset improves HLA class I epitope prediction across most of the human population. Sarkizova S, Klaeger S, Le PM, Li LW, Oliveira G, Keshishian H, Hartigan CR, Zhang W, Braun DA, Ligon KL, Bachireddy P, Zervantonakis IK, Rosenbluth JM, Ouspenskaia T, Law T, Justesen S, Stevens J, Lane WJ, Eisenhaure T, Lan Zhang G, Clauser KR, Hacohen N, Carr SA, Wu CJ, Keskin DB. Nat Biotechnol. 2020 Feb;38(2):199-209. doi: 10.1038/s41587-019-0322-9. Epub 2019 Dec 16. PubMed 31844290.
Backbone
  Vector backbone: pcDNA-3
  Vector type: Mammalian Expression
Growth in bacteria
  Bacterial resistance: Ampicillin, 100 μg/mL
  Growth temperature: 37°C
  Growth strain: NEB Stable
  Copy number: High Copy
Gene/Insert
  Gene/Insert name: B*37:01:01
  Species: H. sapiens (human)
  Entrez Gene: HLA-B (a.k.a. AS, B-4901, HLAB)
  Cloning method: Restriction Enzyme; 5′ cloning site BamHI (unknown if destroyed); 3′ cloning site EcoRI (unknown if destroyed)
  Sequencing primers: 5′ unknown
Terms and licenses: Academic/Nonprofit Terms; Industry Terms: Not Available to Industry
Depositor comments: Shortname from TIGL: K02
How to cite: B*37:01:01 was a gift from Derin Keskin & Catherine Wu (Addgene plasmid # 203231 ; http://n2t.net/addgene:203231 ; RRID:Addgene_203231)
