>Addgene plasmid #203231 | B*37:01:01 | depositor partial sequence | sequence record 394167 | HLA:HLA00265 B*37:01:01 1089 bp (K02)
ATGCGGGTCACGGCGCCCCGAACCCTCCTCCTGCTGCTCTGGGGGGCAGTGGCCCTGACCGAGACCTGGG
CTGGCTCCCACTCCATGAGGTATTTCCACACCTCCGTGTCCCGGCCCGGCCGCGGGGAGCCCCGCTTCAT
CTCAGTGGGCTACGTGGACGACACCCAGTTCGTGAGGTTCGACAGCGACGCCGCGAGTCCGAGGACGGAG
CCCCGGGCGCCGTGGATAGAGCAGGAGGGGCCGGAGTATTGGGACCGGGAGACACAGATCTCCAAGACCA
ACACACAGACTTACCGAGAGGACCTGCGGACCCTGCTCCGCTACTACAACCAGAGCGAGGCCGGGTCTCA
CACCATCCAGAGGATGTCTGGCTGCGACGTGGGGCCGGACGGGCGCCTCCTCCGCGGGTATAACCAGTTC
GCCTACGACGGCAAGGATTACATCGCCCTGAACGAGGACCTGAGCTCCTGGACCGCGGCGGACACCGCGG
CTCAGATCACCCAGCGCAAGTGGGAGGCGGCCCGTGTGGCGGAGCAGGACAGAGCCTACCTGGAGGGCAC
GTGCGTGGAGTGGCTCCGCAGATACCTGGAGAACGGGAAGGAGACGCTGCAGCGCGCGGACCCCCCAAAG
ACACATGTGACCCACCACCCCATCTCTGACCATGAGGCCACCCTGAGGTGCTGGGCCCTGGGCTTCTACC
CTGCGGAGATCACACTGACCTGGCAGCGGGATGGCGAGGACCAAACTCAGGACACCGAGCTTGTGGAGAC
CAGACCAGCAGGAGATAGAACCTTCCAGAAGTGGGCAGCTGTGGTGGTGCCTTCTGGAGAAGAGCAGAGA
TACACATGCCATGTACAGCATGAGGGGCTGCCGAAGCCCCTCACCCTGAGATGGGAGCCATCTTCCCAGT
CCACCATCCCCATCGTGGGCATTGTTGCTGGCCTGGCTGTCCTAGCAGTTGTGGTCATCGGAGCTGTGGT
CGCTACTGTGATGTGTAGGAGGAAGAGCTCAGGTGGAAAAGGAGGGAGCTACTCTCAGGCTGCGTCCAGC
GACAGTGCCCAGGGCTCTGATGTGTCTCTCACAGCTTGA
